>Addgene plasmid #41319 | TAL3145 | depositor partial sequence | sequence record 54958 | TAL3145 sequence 2430 bps
TCTAGAGCTAGCACCATGGACTACAAAGACCATGACGGTGATTATAAAGATCATGACATCGATTACAAGG
ATGACGATGACAAGATGGCCCCCAAGAAGAAGAGGAAGGTGGGCATTCACCGCGGGGTACCTATGGTGGA
CTTGAGGACACTCGGTTATTCGCAACAGCAACAGGAGAAAATCAAGCCTAAGGTCAGGAGCACCGTCGCG
CAACACCACGAGGCGCTTGTGGGGCATGGCTTCACTCATGCGCATATTGTCGCGCTTTCACAGCACCCTG
CGGCGCTTGGGACGGTGGCTGTCAAATACCAAGATATGATTGCGGCCCTGCCCGAAGCCACGCACGAGGC
AATTGTAGGGGTCGGTAAACAGTGGTCGGGAGCGCGAGCACTTGAGGCGCTGCTGACTGTGGCGGGTGAG
CTTAGGGGGCCTCCGCTCCAGCTCGACACCGGGCAGCTGCTGAAGATCGCGAAGAGAGGGGGAGTAACAG
CGGTAGAGGCAGTGCACGCCTGGCGCAATGCGCTCACCGGGGCCCCCTTGAACCTGACCCCAGACCAGGT
AGTCGCAATCGCGAACAATAATGGGGGAAAGCAAGCCCTGGAAACCGTGCAAAGGTTGTTGCCGGTCCTT
TGTCAAGACCACGGCCTTACACCGGAGCAAGTCGTGGCCATTGCATCCCACGACGGTGGCAAACAGGCTC
TTGAGACGGTTCAGAGACTTCTCCCAGTTCTCTGTCAAGCCCACGGGCTGACTCCCGATCAAGTTGTAGC
GATTGCGTCCAACGGTGGAGGGAAACAAGCATTGGAGACTGTCCAACGGCTCCTTCCCGTGTTGTGTCAA
GCCCACGGTTTGACGCCTGCACAAGTGGTCGCCATCGCCAACAACAACGGCGGTAAGCAGGCGCTGGAAA
CAGTACAGCGCCTGCTGCCTGTACTGTGCCAGGATCATGGACTGACCCCAGACCAGGTAGTCGCAATCGC
GAACAATAATGGGGGAAAGCAAGCCCTGGAAACCGTGCAAAGGTTGTTGCCGGTCCTTTGTCAAGACCAC
GGCCTTACACCGGAGCAAGTCGTGGCCATTGCAAGCAACATCGGTGGCAAACAGGCTCTTGAGACGGTTC
AGAGACTTCTCCCAGTTCTCTGTCAAGCCCACGGGCTGACTCCCGATCAAGTTGTAGCGATTGCGAATAA
CAATGGAGGGAAACAAGCATTGGAGACTGTCCAACGGCTCCTTCCCGTGTTGTGTCAAGCCCACGGTTTG
ACGCCTGCACAAGTGGTCGCCATCGCCAACAACAACGGCGGTAAGCAGGCGCTGGAAACAGTACAGCGCC
TGCTGCCTGTACTGTGCCAGGATCATGGACTGACCCCAGACCAGGTAGTCGCAATCGCGTCACATGACGG
GGGAAAGCAAGCCCTGGAAACCGTGCAAAGGTTGTTGCCGGTCCTTTGTCAAGACCACGGCCTTACACCG
GAGCAAGTCGTGGCCATTGCAAATAATAACGGTGGCAAACAGGCTCTTGAGACGGTTCAGAGACTTCTCC
CAGTTCTCTGTCAAGCCCACGGGCTGACTCCCGATCAAGTTGTAGCGATTGCGTCCAACGGTGGAGGGAA
ACAAGCATTGGAGACTGTCCAACGGCTCCTTCCCGTGTTGTGTCAAGCCCACGGTTTGACGCCTGCACAA
GTGGTCGCCATCGCCAGCCATGATGGCGGTAAGCAGGCGCTGGAAACAGTACAGCGCCTGCTGCCTGTAC
TGTGCCAGGATCATGGACTGACCCCAGACCAGGTAGTCGCAATCGCGTCACATGACGGGGGAAAGCAAGC
CCTGGAAACCGTGCAAAGGTTGTTGCCGGTCCTTTGTCAAGACCACGGCCTTACACCGGAGCAAGTCGTG
GCCATTGCAAATAATAACGGTGGCAAACAGGCTCTTGAGACGGTTCAGAGACTTCTCCCAGTTCTCTGTC
AAGCCCACGGGCTGACTCCCGATCAAGTTGTAGCGATTGCGTCCAACGGTGGAGGGAAACAAGCATTGGA
GACTGTCCAACGGCTCCTTCCCGTGTTGTGTCAAGCCCACGGTTTGACGCCTGCACAAGTGGTCGCCATC
GCCTCCAATATTGGCGGTAAGCAGGCGCTGGAAACAGTACAGCGCCTGCTGCCTGTACTGTGCCAGGATC
ATGGACTGACACCCGAACAGGTGGTCGCCATTGCTAATAATAACGGAGGACGGCCAGCCTTGGAGTCCAT
CGTAGCCCAATTGTCCAGGCCCGATCCCGCGTTGGCTGCGTTAACGAATGACCATCTGGTGGCGTTGGCA
TGTCTTGGTGGACGACCCGCGCTCGATGCAGTCAAAAAGGGTCTGCCTCATGCTCCCGCATTGATCAAAA
GAACCAACCGGCGGATTCCCGAGAGAACTTCCCATCGAGTCGCGGGATCC
