>Addgene plasmid #41319 | TAL3145 | addgene partial sequence | sequence record 56073 | JDS-TALEN-F 5'-TAGGGGTCGGTAAACAGTGG-3'
TGCTGACTGTGGCGGGTGAGCTTAGGGGGCCTCCGCTCCAGCTCGACACCGGGCAGCTGCTGAAGATCGC
GAAGAGAGGGGGAGTAACAGCGGTAGAGGCAGTGCACGCCTGGCGCAATGCGCTCACCGGGGCCCCCTTG
AACCTGACCCCAGACCAGGTAGTCGCAATCGCGAACAATAATGGGGGAAAGCAAGCCCTGGAAACCGTGC
AAAGGTTGTTGCCGGTCCTTTGTCAAGACCACGGCCTTACACCGGAGCAAGTCGTGGCCATTGCATCCCA
CGACGGTGGCAAACAGGCTCTTGAGACGGTTCAGAGACTTCTCCCAGTTCTCTGTCAAGCCCACGGGCTG
ACTCCCGATCAAGTTGTAGCGATTGCGTCCAACGGTGGAGGGAAACAAGCATTGGAGACTGTCCAACGGC
TCCTTCCCGTGTTGTGTCAAGCCCACGGTTTGACGCCTGCACAAGTGGTCGCCATCGCCAACAACAACGG
CGGTAAGCAGGCGCTGGAAACAGTACAGCGCCTGCTGCCTGTACTGTGCCAGGATCATGGACTGACCCCA
GACCAGGTAGTCGCAATCGCGAACAATAATGGGGGAAAGCAAGCCCTGGAAACCGTGCAAAGGTTGTTGC
CGGTCCTTTGTCAAGACCACGGCCTTACACCGGAGCAAGTCGTGGCCATTGCAAGCAACATCGGTGGCAA
ACAGGCTCTTGAGACGGTTCAGAGACTTCTCCCAGTTCTCTGTCAAGCCCACGGGCTGACTCCCGATCAA
GTTGTAGCGATTGCGAATAACAATGGAGGGAAACAAGCATTGGAGACTGTCCAACGGCTCCTTCCCGTGT
TGTGTCAAGCCCACGGTTTGACGCCTGCACAAGTGGTCGCCATCGCC
