[The description below was written by a language model from this plasmid's Addgene catalogue record.]
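Description:
TAL3145 is a TALEN expression plasmid encoding the right-hand monomer of a nuclease pair designed against the zebrafish (D. rerio) pum1 gene, as indicated by its insert name, ZebrafishCommunity-pum1-Right. It is built on the JDS74 backbone, about 6.4 kb without insert, which is classed as a mammalian expression vector that also carries a T7 promoter. The plasmid is maintained in E. coli at high copy under ampicillin selection. The record does not name the origin of replication, and no feature table is provided, so the detailed element layout cannot be confirmed beyond the catalogue fields.

The roughly 1.6 kb insert encodes an engineered array of TAL effector repeats that specifies one DNA half-site in pum1. It is not the pum1 coding sequence itself. The array was cloned by restriction enzyme methods that destroyed the cloning sites, placing it in frame with backbone-encoded parts: an N-terminal 3X FLAG tag for detection and a C-terminal wild-type FokI cleavage domain. FokI must dimerize to cut, so this construct is meant to be used with the matching left-hand TALEN, which binds the opposite strand across a spacer. The pair then makes a double-strand break whose error-prone repair yields disruptive indels.

The CMV promoter drives expression in transfected cells. The T7 designation suggests the plasmid can also serve as a template for in vitro transcription of TALEN mRNA, the usual delivery route for zebrafish embryos. The BGH reverse sequencing primer suggests a BGH polyadenylation region downstream. The associated work concerns targeted gene disruption in somatic zebrafish cells.
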