Addgene plasmid #41319: TAL3145
Depositing lab: Keith Joung. Depositing organization: Massachusetts General Hospital. Publication: Targeted gene disruption in somatic zebrafish cells using engineered TALENs. Sander JD, Cade L, Khayter C, Reyon D, Peterson RT, Joung JK, Yeh JR. Nat Biotechnol. 2011 Aug 5;29(8):697-8. doi: 10.1038/nbt.1934. PubMed 21822241.
Backbone
  Vector backbone: JDS74
  Backbone manufacturer: Addgene plasmid #32288
  Backbone size w/o insert (bp): 6447
  Vector type: Mammalian Expression ; T7
Growth in bacteria
  Bacterial resistance: Ampicillin, 100 μg/mL
  Growth temperature: 37°C
  Growth strain: XL1 Blue
  Copy number: High Copy
Gene/Insert
  Gene/Insert name: ZebrafishCommunity-pum1-Right (alt name: pum1)
  Species: D. rerio (zebrafish)
  Insert size (bp): 1640
  Entrez Gene: pum1 (a.k.a. MGC63671, zgc:63671, wu:fb96a03, wu:fb96a08)
  Promoter: CMV
  Tag / fusion protein: 3X Flag (N terminal on backbone); WT FOKI (C terminal on backbone)
  Cloning method: Restriction Enzyme; 5′ cloning site N/A (destroyed during cloning); 3′ cloning site N/A (destroyed during cloning)
  Sequencing primers: 5′ CMV-F; 3′ BGH-rev
Terms and licenses: Academic/Nonprofit Terms; Industry Terms: Not Available to Industry
Depositor comments: Target binding site: TGCTGGAGGCGTCCGTAG It is strongly recommended that users perform a diagnostic digest to verify this plasmid prior to use. For example, a double digest of the plasmid with BamHI and KpnI should result in two bands at 2.3kb and 5.8kb.
How to cite: TAL3145 was a gift from Keith Joung (Addgene plasmid # 41319 ; http://n2t.net/addgene:41319 ; RRID:Addgene_41319)
